Addgene plasmid #172917: pGP-JFRC59-13XLexAop2-IVS-Syn21-op1-jGCaMP7b-T2A-tdTomato-p10
Purpose: LexA activated transgene coexpression of protein calcium sensor and tdTomato under the hsp70 promoter in D. melanogaster
Depositing lab: GENIE Project. Depositing organization: HHMI, Janelia Research Campus.
Backbone
  Vector backbone: pJFRC59
  Backbone manufacturer: Gerald Rubin
  Vector type: Insect Expression
Growth in bacteria
  Bacterial resistance: Ampicillin, 100 μg/mL
  Growth temperature: 37°C
  Growth strain: NEB Stable
  Copy number: Low Copy
Gene/Insert
  Gene/Insert name: jGCaMP7b-T2A-tdTomato (alt names: jGCaMP7b-T2A-tdTomato insert; variant 1561)
  Species: Synthetic
  Insert size (bp): 2832
  Promoter: hsp70
  Tag / fusion protein: 6xHis (N terminal on insert); T2A-tdTomato (C terminal on insert)
  Cloning method: Gibson Cloning
  Sequencing primers: 5′ CTACTGAAATCTGCCAA; 3′ GGCGTTTACAGCATTT
Terms and licenses: Academic/Nonprofit Terms; Industry Terms: Not Available to Industry
How to cite: pGP-JFRC59-13XLexAop2-IVS-Syn21-op1-jGCaMP7b-T2A-tdTomato-p10 was a gift from GENIE Project (Addgene plasmid # 172917 ; http://n2t.net/addgene:172917 ; RRID:Addgene_172917)
