[The description below was written by a language model from this plasmid's Addgene catalogue record and pLannotate feature annotations shown in this document.]
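Description:
pGP-JFRC59-13XLexAop2-IVS-Syn21-op1-jGCaMP7b-T2A-tdTomato-p10 is a Drosophila melanogaster transgenesis and expression plasmid built on the pJFRC59 backbone. In bacteria it is maintained through a ColE1/pUC-type origin and selected with ampicillin via the bla gene. The catalogue lists it as low copy even though the annotated origin is of the high-copy class. For fly work it carries a φC31 attB site, which allows integrase-mediated insertion into a genomic attP landing site, and a mini-white gene, which serves as an eye-colour marker for identifying transformants.

The payload is a 2.8 kb synthetic bicistronic insert. It encodes the calcium indicator jGCaMP7b with an N-terminal 6xHis tag, followed by a T2A peptide and tdTomato. The automated annotation labels the sensor as GCaMP2, reflecting homology within the GCaMP family rather than the actual variant. According to the construct name, expression is controlled by thirteen LexA operator repeats (13XLexAop2). These are not annotated in the feature table but presumably lie upstream of the annotated hsp70Bb promoter, which acts as the basal promoter. A modified myosin heavy chain intron (IVS) follows, and the name also indicates a Syn21 translational enhancer, both intended to boost expression. The name further specifies a p10 terminator. The reverse-strand AcMNPV P74 fragment annotated downstream of tdTomato probably reflects this baculovirus-derived 3′ region rather than an expressed gene.

In flies carrying a LexA driver, the sensor and the red protein are produced from one transcript as separate polypeptides. This gives a calcium-dependent green signal alongside a calcium-independent red signal that can be used to locate expressing cells and potentially as a ratiometric reference.
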