Features (pLannotate 1.2.2; 12 found; start..end, strand, type, name):
     22..126     +  promoter       AmpR promoter: bla
    127..987     +  CDS            AmpR: β-lactamase; bla; confers resistance to ampicillin, carbenicillin, and related antibiotics
   1158..1746    +  rep_origin     ori: high-copy-number ColE1/pMB1/pBR322/pUC origin of replication
   1833..1902    +  protein_bind   attB: attB site for the φC31 integrase (Groth et al., 2000) phage φC31 integrase
   2118..6237    +  gene           mini-white: white; This modified version of the white gene lacks part of the first intron.
   6242..6397    +  CDS            YPB1_ECOLX (fragment): Protein predicted: Swiss-Prot protein existence level 4. From Escherichia coli.
   6479..6498    -  misc_feature   MCS (fragment): pUC18/19 multiple cloning site
   6881..7119    +  promoter       hsp70 promoter: Drosophila melanogaster hsp70Bb promoter
   7134..7200    +  intron         Mhc intron: modified Drosophila myosin heavy chain intron 16 (Pfeiffer et al., 2010)
   7233..8579    +  CDS            GCaMP2: GCaMP2 is a basic (constitutively fluorescent) green fluorescent protein published in 2006, derived from Aequorea victoria.
   8634..10058   +  CDS            tdTomato: tdTomato is a basic (constitutively fluorescent) orange fluorescent protein published in 2004, derived from Discosoma sp.. It is reported to be a somewhat slowly-maturing tandem dimer with low acid sensitivity.
  10092..10748   -  CDS            P74 (fragment): PIF0_NPVAC - Experimental evidence at protein level: Swiss-Prot protein existence level 1. Plays an essential role for oral infectivity of occlusion- derived virus (ODV) and functions also in host midgut attachment and fusion by binding to a specific host receptor. From Autographa californica nuclear polyhedrosis virus (AcMNPV).
>Addgene plasmid #172917 | pGP-JFRC59-13XLexAop2-IVS-Syn21-op1-jGCaMP7b-T2A-tdTomato-p10 | addgene full sequence | sequence record 343804 | Addgene NGS Result
GGCACTTTTCGGGGAAATGTGCGCGGAACCCCTATTTGTTTATTTTTCTAAATACATTCAAATATGTATC
CGCTCATGAGACAATAACCCTGATAAATGCTTCAATAATATTGAAAAAGGAAGAGTATGAGTATTCAACA
TTTCCGTGTCGCCCTTATTCCCTTTTTTGCGGCATTTTGCCTTCCTGTTTTTGCTCACCCAGAAACGCTG
GTGAAAGTAAAAGATGCTGAAGATCAGTTGGGTGCACGAGTGGGTTACATCGAACTGGATCTCAACAGCG
GTAAGATCCTTGAGAGTTTTCGCCCCGAAGAACGTTTTCCAATGATGAGCACTTTTAAAGTTCTGCTATG
TGGCGCGGTATTATCCCGTATTGACGCCGGGCAAGAGCAACTCGGTCGCCGCATACACTATTCTCAGAAT
GACTTGGTTGAGTACTCACCAGTCACAGAAAAGCATCTTACGGATGGCATGACAGTAAGAGAATTATGCA
GTGCTGCCATAACCATGAGTGATAACACTGCGGCCAACTTACTTCTGACAACGATCGGAGGACCGAAGGA
GCTAACCGCTTTTTTGCACAACATGGGGGATCATGTAACTCGCCTTGATCGTTGGGAACCGGAGCTGAAT
GAAGCCATACCAAACGACGAGCGTGACACCACGATGCCTGTAGCAATGGCAACAACGTTGCGCAAACTAT
TAACTGGCGAACTACTTACTCTAGCTTCCCGGCAACAATTAATAGACTGGATGGAGGCGGATAAAGTTGC
AGGACCACTTCTGCGCTCGGCCCTTCCGGCTGGCTGGTTTATTGCTGATAAATCTGGAGCCGGTGAGCGT
GGGTCTCGCGGTATCATTGCAGCACTGGGGCCAGATGGTAAGCCCTCCCGTATCGTAGTTATCTACACGA
CGGGGAGTCAGGCAACTATGGATGAACGAAATAGACAGATCGCTGAGATAGGTGCCTCACTGATTAAGCA
TTGGTAACTGTCAGACCAAGTTTACTCATATATACTTTAGATTGATTTAAAACTTCATTTTTAATTTAAA
AGGATCTAGGTGAAGATCCTTTTTGATAATCTCATGACCAAAATCCCTTAACGTGAGTTTTCGTTCCACT
GAGCGTCAGACCCCGTAGAAAAGATCAAAGGATCTTCTTGAGATCCTTTTTTTCTGCGCGTAATCTGCTG
CTTGCAAACAAAAAAACCACCGCTACCAGCGGTGGTTTGTTTGCCGGATCAAGAGCTACCAACTCTTTTT
CCGAAGGTAACTGGCTTCAGCAGAGCGCAGATACCAAATACTGTTCTTCTAGTGTAGCCGTAGTTAGGCC
ACCACTTCAAGAACTCTGTAGCACCGCCTACATACCTCGCTCTGCTAATCCTGTTACCAGTGGCTGCTGC
CAGTGGCGATAAGTCGTGTCTTACCGGGTTGGACTCAAGACGATAGTTACCGGATAAGGCGCAGCGGTCG
GGCTGAACGGGGGGTTCGTGCACACAGCCCAGCTTGGAGCGAACGACCTACACCGAACTGAGATACCTAC
AGCGTGAGCTATGAGAAAGCGCCACGCTTCCCGAAGGGAGAAAGGCGGACAGGTATCCGGTAAGCGGCAG
GGTCGGAACAGGAGAGCGCACGAGGGAGCTTCCAGGGGGAAACGCCTGGTATCTTTATAGTCCTGTCGGG
TTTCGCCACCTCTGACTTGAGCGTCGATTTTTGTGATGCTCGTCAGGGGGGCGGAGCCTATGGAAAAACG
CCAGCAACGCGGCCTTTTTACGGTTCCTGGCCTTTTGCTGGCCTTTTGCTCACATGTTACCGTCGACGAT
GTAGGTCACGGTCTCGAAGCCGCGGTGCGGGTGCCAGGGCGTGCCCTTGGGCTCCCCGGGCGCGTACTCC
ACCTCACCCATCTGGTCCATCATGATGAACGGGTCGAGGTGGCGGTAGTTGATCCCGGCGAACGCGCGGC
GCACCGGGAAGCCCTCGCCCTCGAAACCGCTGGGCGCGGTGGTCACGGTGAGCACGGGACGTGCGACGGC
GTCGGCGGGTGCGGATACGCGGGGCAGCGTCAGCGGGTTCTCGACGGTCACGGCGGGCATGTCGACAAGC
CGAACATATGGGCGCGCCTAGTATGTATGTAAGTTAATAAAACCCATTTTTGCGGAAAGTAGATAAAAAA
AACATTTTTTTTTTTTACTGCACTGGATATCATTGAACTTATCTGATCAGTTTTAAATTTACTTCGATCC
AAGGGTATTTGATGTACCAGGTTCTTTCGATTACCTCTCACTCAAAATGACATTCCACTCAAAGTCAGCG
CTGTTTGCCTCCTTCTCTGTCCACAGAAATATCGCCGTCTCTTTCGCCGCTGCGTCCGCTATCTCTTTCG
CCACCGTTTGTAGCGTTACGTAGCGTCAATGTCCGCCTTCAGTTGCATTTTGTCAGCGGTTTCGTGACGA
AGCTCCAAGCGGTTTACGCCATCAATTAAACACAAAGTGCTGTGCCAAAACTCCTCTCGCTTCTTATTTT
TGTTTGTTTTTTGAGTGATTGGGGTGGTGATTGGTTTTGGGTGGGTAAGCAGGGGAAAGTGTGAAAAATC
CCGGCAATGGGCCAAGAGGATCAGGAGCTATTAATTCGCGGAGGCAGCAAACACCCATCTGCCGAGCATC
TGAACAATGTGAGTAGTACATGTGCATACATCTTAAGTTCACTTGATCTATAGGAACTGCGATTGCAACA
TCAAATTGTCTGCGGCGTGAGAACTGCGACCCACAAAAATCCCAAACCGCAATTGCACAAACAAATAGTG
ACACGAAACAGATTATTCTGGTAGCTGTTCTCGCTATATAAGACAATTTTTGAGATCATATCATGATCAA
GACATCTAAAGGCATTCATTTTCGACTATATTCTTTTTTACAAAAAATATAACAACCAGATATTTTAAGC
TGATCCTAGATGCACAAAAAATAAATAAAAGTATAAACCTACTTCGTAGGATACTTCGGGGTACTTTTTG
TTCGGGGTTAGATGAGCATAACGCTTGTAGTTGATATTTGAGATCCCCTATCATTGCAGGGTGACAGCGG
AGCGGCTTCGCAGAGCTGCATTAACCAGGGCTTCGGGCAGGCCAAAAACTACGGCACGCTCCGGCCACCC
AGTCCGCCGGAGGACTCCGGTTCAGGGAGCGGCCAACTAGCCGAGAACCTCACCTATGCCTGGCACAATA
TGGACATCTTTGGGGCGGTCAATCAGCCGGGCTCCGGATGGCGGCAGCTGGTCAACCGGACACGCGGACT
ATTCTGCAACGAGCGACACATACCGGCGCCCAGGAAACATTTGCTCAAGAACGGTGAGTTTCTATTCGCA
GTCGGCTGATCTGTGTGAAATCTTAATAAAGGGTCCAATTACCAATTTGAAACTCAGTTTGCGGCGTGGC
CTATCCGGGCGAACTTTTGGCCGTGATGGGCAGTTCCGGTGCCGGAAAGACGACCCTGCTGAATGCCCTT
GCCTTTCGATCGCCGCAGGGCATCCAAGTATCGCCATCCGGGATGCGACTGCTCAATGGCCAACCTGTGG
ACGCCAAGGAGATGCAGGCCAGGTGCGCCTATGTCCAGCAGGATGACCTCTTTATCGGCTCCCTAACGGC
CAGGGAACACCTGATTTTCCAAGCCATGGTGCGGATGCCACGACATCTGACCTATCGGCAGCGAGTGGCC
CGCGTGGATCAGGTGATCCAGGAGCTTTCGCTCAGCAAATGTCAGCACACGATCATCGGTGTGCCCGGCA
GGGTGAAAGGTCTGTCCGGCGGAGAAAGGAAGCGTCTGGCATTCGCCTCCGAGGCTCTAACCGATCCGCC
GCTTCTGATCTGCGATGAGCCCACCTCCGGACTGGACTCCTTTACCGCCCACAGCGTCGTCCAGGTGCTG
AAGAAGCTGTCGCAGAAGGGCAAGACCGTCATCCTGACCATTCATCAGCCGTCTTCCGAGCTGTTTGAGC
TCTTTGACAAGATCCTTCTGATGGCCGAGGGCAGGGTAGCTTTCTTGGGCACTCCCAGCGAAGCCGTCGA
CTTCTTTTCCTAGTGAGTTCGATGTGTTTATTAAGGGTATCTAGTATTACATAACATCTCAACTCCTATC
CAGCGTGGGTGCCCAGTGTCCTACCAACTACAATCCGGCGGACTTTTACGTACAGGTGTTGGCCGTTGTG
CCCGGACGGGAGATCGAGTCCCGTGATCGGATCGCCAAGATATGCGACAATTTTGCCATTAGCAAAGTAG
CCCGGGATATGGAGCAGTTGTTGGCCACCAAAAATCTGGAGAAGCCACTGGAGCAGCCGGAGAATGGGTA
CACCTACAAGGCCACCTGGTTCATGCAGTTCCGGGCGGTCCTGTGGCGATCCTGGCTGTCGGTGCTCAAG
GAACCACTCCTCGTAAAAGTGCGACTTATTCAGACAACGGTGAGTGGTTCCAGTGGAAACAAATGATATA
ACGCTTACAATTCTTGGAAACAAATTCGCTAGATTTTAGATAGAATTGCCTGATTCCACACCCTTCTTAG
TTTTTTTCAATGAGATGTATAGTTTATAGTTTTGCAGAAGATAAATAAATTTCATTTAACTCGCGAATAT
TAATGAGATGCGAGTAACATTTTAATTTGCAGATGGTTGCCATCTTGATTGGCCTCATCTTTTTGGGCCA
ACAACTCACGCAAGTGGGTGTGATGAATATCAACGGAGCCATCTTCCTCTTCCTGACCAACATGACCTTT
CAAAACGTCTTTGCCACGATAAATGTAAGTCATGTTTAGAATACATTTGCATTTCAATAATTTACTAACT
TTCTAATGAATCGATTCGATTTAGGTGTTCACCTCAGAGCTGCCAGTTTTTATGAGGGAGGCCCGAAGTC
GACTTTATCGCTGTGACACATACTTTCTGGGCAAAACGATTGCCGAATTGCCGCTTTTTCTCACAGTGCC
ACTGGTCTTCACGGCGATTGCCTATCCGATGATCGGACTGCGGGCCGGAGTGCTGCACTTCTTCAACTGC
CTGGCGCTGGTCACTCTGGTGGCCAATGTGTCAACGTCCTTCGGATATCTAATATCCTGCGCCAGCTCCT
CGACCTCGATGGCGCTGTCTGTGGGTCCGCCGGTTATCATACCATTCCTGCTCTTTGGCGGCTTCTTCTT
GAACTCGGGCTCGGTGCCAGTATACCTCAAATGGTTGTCGTACCTCTCATGGTTCCGTTACGCCAACGAG
GGTCTGCTGATTAACCAATGGGCGGACGTGGAGCCGGGCGAAATTAGCTGCACATCGTCGAACACCACGT
GCCCCAGTTCGGGCAAGGTCATCCTGGAGACGCTTAACTTCTCCGCCGCCGATCTGCCGCTGGACTACGT
GGGTCTGGCCATTCTCATCGTGAGCTTCCGGGTGCTCGCATATCTGGCTCTAAGACTTCGGGCCCGACGC
AAGGAGTAGCCGACATATATCCGAAATAACTGCTTGTTTTTTTTTTTTACCATTATTACCATCGTGTTTA
CTGTTTATTGCCCCCTCAAAAAGCTAATGTAATTATATTTGTGCCAATAAAAACAAGATATGACCTATAG
AATACAAGTATTTCCCCTTCGAACATCCCCACAAGTAGACTTTGGATTTGTCTTCTAACCAAAAGACTTA
CACACCTGCATACCTTACATCAAAAACTCGTTTATCGCTACATAAAACACCGGGATATATTTTTTATATA
CATACTTTTCAAATCGCGCGCCCTCTTCATAATTCACCTCCACCACACCACGTTTCGTAGTTGCTCTTTC
GCTGTCTCCCACCCGCTCTCCGCAACACATTCACCTTTTGTTCGACGACCTTGGAGCGACTGTCGTTAGT
TCCGCGCGATTCGGTTCGCTCAAATGGTTCCGAGTGGTTCATTTCGTCTCAATAGAAATTAGTAATAAAT
ATTTGTATGTACAATTTATTTGCTCCAATATATTTGTATATATTTCCCTCACAGCTATATTTATTCTAAT
TTAATATTATGACTTTTTAAGGTAATTTTTTGTGACCTGTTCGGAGTGATTAGCGTTACAATTTGAACTG
AAAGTGACATCCAGTGTTTGTTCCTTGTGTAGATGCATCTCAAAAAAATGGTGGGCATAATAGTGTTGTT
TATATATATCAAAAATAACAACTATAATAATAAGAATACATTTAATTTAGAAAATGCTTGGATTTCACTG
GAACTAGGGCGCGCCTCCGGAACATAATGGTGCAGGGCGCTGACTTCCGCGTTTCCAGACTTTACGAAAC
ACGGAAACCGAAGACCATTCATGTTGTTGCTCAGGTCGCAGACGTTTTGCAGCAGCAGTCGCTTCACGTT
CGCTCGCGTATCGGTGATTCATTCTGCTAACCAGTAAGGCAACCCCGCCAGCCTAGCCGGGTCCTCAACG
ACAGGAGCACGATCATGCGCACCCGTGGCCAGGGCCGCAAGCTTGCATGCCTGCAGGTTACTGTACATCC
ATACAGTAAGTACTGTACATCCATACAGTAAGTACTGTACATCCATACAGTAAGTACTGTACATCCATAC
AGTAAGTACTGTACATCCATACAGTAAGCGGAGACTCTAGCCCTAGGGCATGCCTGCAGGTTACTGTACA
TCCATACAGTAAGTACTGTACATCCATACAGTAAGTACTGTACATCCATACAGTAAGCGGAGACTCTAGC
GCTAGCGCATGCCTGCAGGTTACTGTACATCCATACAGTAAGTACTGTACATCCATACAGTAAGTACTGT
ACATCCATACAGTAAGTACTGTACATCCATACAGTAAGTACTGTACATCCATACAGTAAGCGGAGACTCT
AGCACTAGTGACGTCGAGCGCCGGAGTATAAATAGAGGCGCTTCGTCTACGGAGCGACAATTCAATTCAA
ACAAGCAAAGTGAACACGTCGCTAAGCGAAAGCTAAGCAAATAAACAAGCGCAGCTGAACAAGCTAAACA
ATCTGCAGTAAAGTGCAAGTTAAAGTGAATCAATTAAAAGTAACCAGCAACCAAGTAAATCAACTGCAAC
TACTGAAATCTGCCAAGAAGTAATTATTGAATACAAGAAGAGAACTCTGAATAGATCTAAAAGGTAGGTT
CAACCACTGATGCCTAGGCACACCGAAACGACTAACCCTAATTCTTATCCTTTACTTCAGGCGGCCGCAA
CTTAAAAAAAAAAATCAAAATGGGGTCGCATCATCATCACCACCACGGCATGGCCTCGATGACCGGCGGC
CAGCAGATGGGCCGAGATCTGTACGACGATGACGATAAAGATCTGGCGACCATGGTTGATTCATCGCGAC
GCAAGTGGAATAAAACAGGCCATGCAGTGCGAGCGATAGGCCGCCTGAGCAGCCTGGAGAACGTTTACAT
CAAAGCGGATAAGCAGAAAAACGGCATCAAAGCAAACTTTAAAATCCGTCACAATATTGAGGATGGTGGT
GTCCAGCTGGCCTATCACTATCAACAGAACACCCCGATCGGAGATGGCCCCGTTCTGCTACCAGACAACC
ATTACCTCAGCGTGCAGTCGAAATTGTCAAAGGACCCAAACGAGAAAAGGGATCACATGGTGCTGTTGGA
GTTCGTGACCGCGGCTGGCATTACTTTGGGGATGGATGAGCTGTATAAGGGAGGAACGGGTGGAAGCATG
GTCTCCAAGGGAGAGGAGTTGTTCACCGGAGTAGTTCCCATTTTAGTAGAGCTTGATGGAGATGTAAACG
GGCATAAGTTCTCCGTGTCCGGAGAAGGCGAGGGCGACGCCACCTATGGCAAACTCACGTTGAAATTCAT
TTGCACGACGGGCAAGCTGCCAGTCCCTTGGCCCACACTGGTTACGACCCTCACTTATGGCGTCCAGTGC
TTCAGCCGTTATCCTGACCACATGAAGCAGCATGATTTCTTTAAGAGTGCCATGCCCGAGGGCTATATTC
AGGAGAGAACAATTTTTTTTAAGGATGATGGAAACTATAAAACCCGTGCTGAGGTCAAGTTCGAGGGAGA
CACACTGGTGAACCGTATCGAGCTGAAAGGTATCGATTTTAAGGAGGACGGTAATATCCTGGGCCACAAG
CTTGAGTACAATCCGCCGGACCAGTTAACTGAGGAACAGATCGCGGAATTCAAAGAGTTGTTCAGTCTCT
TCGATAAGGACGGCGATGGTACGATCACAACCAAGGAGCTTGGCACAGTCATGCGTAGTCTCGGTCAGAA
TCCGACCGAGGCCGAGCTGCAGGACATGATCAATGAAGTTGATGCCGATGGCGACGGTACCATTGACTTC
CCGGAGTTTCTCACGATGTATGCTCGGAAAATGAAGTACAGGGATACAGAGGAGGAAATTCGAGAGGCTT
TCGGCGTTTTCGATAAAGACGGCAACGGTTATATTTCGGCGGCAGAGCTGCGTCACGTTATGACAAATCT
GGGTGAAAAGCTAACAGATGAGGAAGTCGATGAGATGATCAGAGAGGCAGACATTGACGGTGACGGACAG
GTGAACTACGAGGAGTTTGTTCAAATGATGACGGCCAAGGAGGGTCGCGGATCGCTGCTGACCTGCGGCG
ACGTGGAGGAAAACCCCGGCCCCGTTAGCAAGGGTGAAGAGGTGATTAAAGAATTCATGCGTTTTAAAGT
ACGCATGGAGGGTAGCATGAACGGTCATGAGTTTGAGATCGAGGGCGAAGGCGAAGGTCGTCCGTACGAG
GGTACGCAGACCGCTAAACTGAAAGTAACCAAAGGCGGTCCTCTGCCGTTCGCGTGGGACATCCTGTCCC
CGCAGTTTATGTATGGTTCCAAGGCCTACGTCAAACACCCAGCCGATATCCCGGACTACAAGAAGCTGTC
TTTCCCGGAGGGTTTCAAGTGGGAGCGTGTAATGAACTTTGAGGACGGTGGCCTGGTTACCGTCACCCAG
GATAGCTCTCTGCAAGATGGCACCCTGATCTACAAGGTGAAGATGCGTGGTACGAACTTTCCGCCGGATG
GCCCGGTGATGCAGAAAAAGACGATGGGATGGGAAGCATCTACCGAGCGCCTGTATCCGCGTGACGGTGT
TCTGAAAGGTGAGATCCACCAGGCGCTGAAACTGAAGGACGGCGGTCACTACCTGGTTGAATTTAAGACG
ATCTATATGGCTAAAAAGCCGGTTCAACTGCCAGGTTACTACTACGTGGACACCAAACTGGATATCACGT
CTCACAACGAAGATTATACCATCGTCGAACAGTATGAACGTAGCGAGGGCCGTCACCACCTGTTCCTGGG
CCACGGTACTGGTTCTACGGGTTCTGGTTCCTCTGGCACTGCGTCTTCCGAAGACAACAACATGGCGGTG
ATCAAAGAGTTCATGAGGTTCAAAGTACGTATGGAAGGTTCTATGAACGGCCATGAGTTCGAGATTGAAG
GTGAGGGCGAGGGTCGCCCATACGAGGGCACTCAGACCGCAAAGCTGAAAGTTACCAAAGGTGGCCCACT
GCCTTTTGCGTGGGATATCCTGTCTCCGCAGTTCATGTACGGTTCCAAAGCCTACGTAAAACACCCGGCA
GACATCCCGGATTACAAAAAGCTGTCCTTCCCAGAGGGCTTCAAATGGGAACGTGTTATGAATTTCGAAG
ATGGCGGCCTGGTCACTGTTACGCAGGACAGCAGCCTGCAAGACGGTACTCTGATTTACAAAGTGAAAAT
GCGTGGCACTAACTTCCCGCCTGACGGTCCAGTAATGCAGAAGAAAACTATGGGCTGGGAAGCTAGCACC
GAACGTCTGTACCCGCGCGACGGTGTGCTGAAAGGCGAGATTCACCAGGCCCTGAAGCTGAAGGATGGTG
GTCACTATCTGGTTGAGTTCAAAACTATCTACATGGCAAAAAAGCCTGTACAACTGCCGGGCTATTACTA
CGTTGACACTAAACTGGACATCACCTCCCACAACGAGGATTATACTATTGTTGAACAGTACGAGCGTTCT
GAAGGTCGCCATCATCTGTTTCTGTATGGTATGGACGAACTGTATAAATAAGGTGTACAAATCTAGAATG
AATCGTTTTTAAAATAACAAATCAATTGTTTTATAATATTCGTACGATTCTTTGATTATGTAATAAAATG
TGATCATTAGGAAGATTACGAAAAATATAAAAAATATGAGTTCTGTGTGTATAACAAATGCTGTAAACGC
CACAATTGTGTTTGTTGCAAATAAACCCATGATTATTTGATTAAAATTGTTGTTTTCTTTGTTCATAGAC
AATAGTGTGTTTTGCCTAAACGTGTACTGCATAAACTCCATGCGAGTGTATAGCGAGCTAGTGGCTAACG
CTTGCCCCACCAAAGTAGATTCGTCAAAATCCTCAATTTCATCACCCTCCTCCAAGTTTAACATTTGGCC
GTCGGAATTAACTTCTAAAGATGCCACATAATCTAATAAATGAAATAGAGATTCAAACGTGGCGTCATCG
TCCGTTTCGACCATTTCCGAAAAGAACTCGGGCATAAACTCTATGATTTCTCTGGACGTGGTGTTGTCGA
AACTCTCAAAGTACGCAGTCAGGAACGTGCGCGACATGTCGTCGGGAAACTCGCGCGGAAACATGTTGTT
GTAACCGAACGGGTCCCATAGCGCCAAAACCAAATCTGCCAGCGTCAATAGAATGAGCACGATGCCGACA
ATGGAGCTGGCTTGGATAGCGATTCGAGTTAACGGCCGGCCGTTTAAACGAATTCTTGAAGACGAAAGGG
CCTCGTGATACGCCTATTTTTATAGGTTAATGTCATGATAATAATGGTTTCTTAGACTCAGGT
